Addgene plasmid #108858: pRSET-B CFP
Purpose: Encodes for the fluorescent protein CFP
Depositing lab: Kalina Hristova. Depositing organization: Johns Hopkins University and School of Medicine. Publication: Uninduced high-yield bacterial expression of fluorescent proteins. Sarabipour S, King C, Hristova K. Anal Biochem. 2014 Mar 15;449:155-7. doi: 10.1016/j.ab.2013.12.027. Epub 2013 Dec 28. PubMed 24378720.
Backbone
  Vector backbone: pRSET-B
  Backbone manufacturer: Invitrogen
  Vector type: Bacterial Expression
Growth in bacteria
  Bacterial resistance: Ampicillin, 100 μg/mL
  Growth temperature: 37°C
  Growth strain: DH5alpha
  Copy number: High Copy
Gene/Insert
  Gene/Insert name: CFP (alt name: Cyan Fluorescent Protein)
  Species: Aequorea victoria (Jellyfish)
  Cloning method: Restriction Enzyme; 5′ cloning site unknown (unknown if destroyed); 3′ cloning site unknown (unknown if destroyed)
  Sequencing primers: 5′ unknown
Terms and licenses: Academic/Nonprofit Terms; Industry Terms: Not Available to Industry
How to cite: pRSET-B CFP was a gift from Kalina Hristova (Addgene plasmid # 108858 ; http://n2t.net/addgene:108858 ; RRID:Addgene_108858)
