[The description below was written by a language model from this plasmid's Addgene catalogue record and pLannotate feature annotations shown in this document.]
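Description:
pRSET-B CFP is a bacterial expression plasmid of about 3.6 kb built on the commercial pRSET-B backbone, carrying cyan fluorescent protein, a spectral variant of Aequorea victoria GFP. It replicates in E. coli at high copy from a ColE1/pUC-type origin and is selected with ampicillin through a β-lactamase gene driven by its own bla promoter. An f1 phage origin is also present, which in principle allows single-stranded DNA to be rescued with helper phage.

The expression cassette follows the usual pRSET layout. A T7 promoter and the strong ribosome binding site from phage T7 gene 10 drive an open reading frame that begins with an N-terminal leader: a short segment the annotation software matched to a composite His-containing tag (most likely the polyhistidine stretch of the vector), the T7 gene 10 leader peptide that promotes efficient translation, and the Xpress epitope, which includes an enterokinase recognition site for removing the leader. The CFP coding sequence, annotated as a mammalian codon-optimized version, follows directly, and a T7 terminator closes the transcription unit. Because transcription depends on T7 RNA polymerase, protein production requires a host strain that supplies that enzyme. The brief lacI, lacZα and SET1 matches are small fragments, probably vector remnants or incidental similarity rather than functional elements; no lac operator is annotated. The cloning sites used for the insert are not recorded.

The stated purpose is simply to encode CFP, and the associated publication concerns high-yield bacterial expression of fluorescent proteins without induction. This fits use of the plasmid to produce tagged, affinity-purifiable recombinant CFP, for example as a fluorescence standard.
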