Features (pLannotate 1.2.2; 14 found; start..end, strand, type, name):
     17..605     +  rep_origin     ori: high-copy-number ColE1/pMB1/pBR322/pUC origin of replication
    788..841     +  CDS            lacI (fragment): lac repressor; lacI; The lac repressor binds to the lac operator to inhibit transcription in E. coli. This inhibition can be relieved by adding lactose or isopropyl-β-D-thiogalactopyranoside (IPTG).
    861..879     +  promoter       T7 promoter: promoter for bacteriophage T7 RNA polymerase
    911..933     +  RBS            RBS: efficient ribosome binding site from bacteriophage T7 gene 10 (Olins and Rangwala, 1989)
    953..973     +  CDS            capTEV™ (fragment): composite tag for in vivo biotinylation, TEV protease cleavage, and 6xHis tagging
    974..1006    +  CDS            T7 tag (gene 10 leader): leader peptide from bacteriophage T7 gene 10 promotes efficient translation in E. coli
   1010..1033    +  CDS            Xpress™ tag: Xpress™ epitope tag, including an enterokinase recognition and cleavage site
   1040..1753    +  CDS            CFP: cyan variant of GFP mammalian codon-optimized
   1773..1822    +  CDS            SET1 (fragment): solubility-enhancement tag derived from T7 phage gene 10B
   1830..1877    +  terminator     T7 terminator: transcription terminator for bacteriophage T7 RNA polymerase
   1903..1969    +  CDS            lacZα (fragment): LacZα fragment of β-galactosidase; lacZ fragment
   1974..2402    +  rep_origin     f1 ori (sequence partly withheld): f1 bacteriophage origin of replication; arrow indicates direction of (+) strand synthesis
   2455..2559    +  promoter       AmpR promoter: bla
   2560..3420    +  CDS            AmpR: β-lactamase; bla; confers resistance to ampicillin, carbenicillin, and related antibiotics
>Addgene plasmid #108858 | pRSET-B CFP | addgene full sequence | sequence record 208243 | Addgene NGS Result
AGATCAAAGGATCTTCTTGAGATCCTTTTTTTCTGCGCGTAATCTGCTGCTTGCAAACAAAAAAACCACC
GCTACCAGCGGTGGTTTGTTTGCCGGATCAAGAGCTACCAACTCTTTTTCCGAAGGTAACTGGCTTCAGC
AGAGCGCAGATACCAAATACTGTTCTTCTAGTGTAGCCGTAGTTAGGCCACCACTTCAAGAACTCTGTAG
CACCGCCTACATACCTCGCTCTGCTAATCCTGTTACCAGTGGCTGCTGCCAGTGGCGATAAGTCGTGTCT
TACCGGGTTGGACTCAAGACGATAGTTACCGGATAAGGCGCAGCGGTCGGGCTGAACGGGGGGTTCGTGC
ACACAGCCCAGCTTGGAGCGAACGACCTACACCGAACTGAGATACCTACAGCGTGAGCTATGAGAAAGCG
CCACGCTTCCCGAAGGGAGAAAGGCGGACAGGTATCCGGTAAGCGGCAGGGTCGGAACAGGAGAGCGCAC
GAGGGAGCTTCCAGGGGGAAACGCCTGGTATCTTTATAGTCCTGTCGGGTTTCGCCACCTCTGACTTGAG
CGTCGATTTTTGTGATGCTCGTCAGGGGGGCGGAGCCTATGGAAAAACGCCAGCAACGCGGCCTTTTTAC
GGTTCCTGGCCTTTTGCTGGCCTTTTGCTCACATGTTCTTTCCTGCGTTATCCCCTGATTCTGTGGATAA
CCGTATTACCGCCTTTGAGTGAGCTGATACCGCTCGCCGCAGCCGAACGACCGAGCGCAGCGAGTCAGTG
AGCGAGGAAGCGGAAGAGCGCCCAATACGCAAACCGCCTCTCCCCGCGCGTTGGCCGATTCATTAATGCA
GGATCTCGATCCCGCGAAATTAATACGACTCACTATAGGGAGACCACAACGGTTTCCCTCTAGAAATAAT
TTTGTTTAACTTTAAGAAGGAGATATACATATGCGGGGTTCTCATCATCATCATCATCATGGTATGGCTA
GCATGACTGGTGGACAGCAAATGGGTCGGGATCTGTACGACGATGACGATAAGGATCCAAGCAAGGGCGA
GGAGCTGTTCACCGGGGTGGTGCCCATCCTGGTCGAGCTGGACGGCGACGTAAACGGCCACAGGTTCAGC
GTGTCCGGCGAGGGCGAGGGCGATGCCACCTACGGCAAGCTGACCCTGAAGTTCATCTGCACCACCGGCA
AGCTGCCCGTGCCCTGGCCCACCCTCGTGACCACCCTGACCTGGGGCGTGCAGTGCTTCAGCCGCTACCC
CGACCACATGAAGCAGCACGACTTCTTCAAGTCCGCCATGCCCGAAGGCTACGTCCAGGAGCGTACCATC
TTCTTCAAGGACGACGGCAACTACAAGACCCGCGCCGAGGTGAAGTTCGAGGGCGACACCCTGGTGAACC
GCATCGAGCTGAAGGGCATCGACTTCAAGGAGGACGGCAACATCCTGGGGCACAAGCTGGAGTACAACTA
CATCAGCCACAACGTCTATATCACCGCCGACAAGCAGAAGAACGGCATCAAGGCCCACTTCAAGATCCGC
CACAACATCGAGGACGGCAGCGTGCAGCTCGCCGACCACTACCAGCAGAACACCCCCATCGGCGACGGCC
CCGTGCTGCTGCCCGACAACCACTACCTGAGCACCCAGTCCGCCCTGAGCAAAGACCCCAACGAGAAGCG
CGATCACATGGTCCTGCTGGAGTTCGTGACCGCCGCCGGGATCACTCTCGGCATGGACGAGCTGTACAAG
TAAGAATTCGAAGCTTGATCCGGCTGCTAACAAAGCCCGAAAGGAAGCTGAGTTGGCTGCTGCCACCGCT
GAGCAATAACTAGCATAACCCCTTGGGGCCTCTAAACGGGTCTTGAGGGGTTTTTTGCTGAAAGGAGGAA
CTATATCCGGATCTGGCGTAATAGCGAAGAGGCCCGCACCGATCGCCCTTCCCAACAGTTGCGCAGCCTG
AATGGCGAATGGG
[124 nt withheld, positions 1974-2097]
C
[91 nt withheld, positions 2099-2189]
A
[49 nt withheld, positions 2191-2239]
CCTTTGACGTTGGAGTCCACGTTCTTT
[37 nt withheld, positions 2267-2303]
ACCCTATCTCGGTCTATTCTTTTGATTTATAAGGGATTTTGCCGATTTCGGCCTATTGGTTAAAAAATGA
GCTGATTTAACAAAAATTTAACGCGAATTTTAACAAAATATTAACGCTTACAATTTAGGTGGCACTTTTC
GGGGAAATGTGCGCGGAACCCCTATTTGTTTATTTTTCTAAATACATTCAAATATGTATCCGCTCATGAG
ACAATAACCCTGATAAATGCTTCAATAATATTGAAAAAGGAAGAGTATGAGTATTCAACATTTCCGTGTC
GCCCTTATTCCCTTTTTTGCGGCATTTTGCCTTCCTGTTTTTGCTCACCCAGAAACGCTGGTGAAAGTAA
AAGATGCTGAAGATCAGTTGGGTGCACGAGTGGGTTACATCGAACTGGATCTCAACAGCGGTAAGATCCT
TGAGAGTTTTCGCCCCGAAGAACGTTTTCCAATGATGAGCACTTTTAAAGTTCTGCTATGTGGCGCGGTA
TTATCCCGTATTGACGCCGGGCAAGAGCAACTCGGTCGCCGCATACACTATTCTCAGAATGACTTGGTTG
AGTACTCACCAGTCACAGAAAAGCATCTTACGGATGGCATGACAGTAAGAGAATTATGCAGTGCTGCCAT
AACCATGAGTGATAACACTGCGGCCAACTTACTTCTGACAACGATCGGAGGACCGAAGGAGCTAACCGCT
TTTTTGCACAACATGGGGGATCATGTAACTCGCCTTGATCGTTGGGAACCGGAGCTGAATGAAGCCATAC
CAAACGACGAGCGTGACACCACGATGCCTGTAGCAATGGCAACAACGTTGCGCAAACTATTAACTGGCGA
ACTACTTACTCTAGCTTCCCGGCAACAATTAATAGACTGGATGGAGGCGGATAAAGTTGCAGGACCACTT
CTGCGCTCGGCCCTTCCGGCTGGCTGGTTTATTGCTGATAAATCTGGAGCCGGTGAGCGTGGGTCTCGCG
GTATCATTGCAGCACTGGGGCCAGATGGTAAGCCCTCCCGTATCGTAGTTATCTACACGACGGGGAGTCA
GGCAACTATGGATGAACGAAATAGACAGATCGCTGAGATAGGTGCCTCACTGATTAAGCATTGGTAACTG
TCAGACCAAGTTTACTCATATATACTTTAGATTGATTTAAAACTTCATTTTTAATTTAAAAGGATCTAGG
TGAAGATCCTTTTTGATAATCTCATGACCAAAATCCCTTAACGTGAGTTTTCGTTCCACTGAGCGTCAGA
CCCCGTAGAAA
